Addgene plasmid #178275: pLKO_HSV.NWS.V5_mCherry-NLS
Purpose: Nuclear Protein Barcode (nPC) for vector/cell tracking. Contains U6 trRNA cassette for sgRNA cloning. Enables spatial detection of CRISPR screens.
Depositing lab: Brian Brown. Depositing organization: Icahn School of Medicine at Mount Sinai. Publication: Spatial CRISPR genomics identifies regulators of the tumor microenvironment. Dhainaut M, Rose SA, Akturk G, Wroblewska A, Nielsen SR, Park ES, Buckup M, Roudko V, Pia L, Sweeney R, Le Berichel J, Wilk CM, Bektesevic A, Lee BH, Bhardwaj N, Rahman AH, Baccarini A, Gnjatic S, Pe'er D, Merad M, Brown BD. Cell. 2022 Mar 10. pii: S0092-8674(22)00195-7. doi: 10.1016/j.cell.2022.02.015. PubMed 35290801.
Backbone
  Vector backbone: pLKO
  Backbone size w/o insert (bp): 9000
  Vector type: Lentiviral
Growth in bacteria
  Bacterial resistance: Ampicillin, 100 μg/mL
  Growth temperature: 37°C
  Growth strain: NEB Stable
  Copy number: High Copy
Gene/Insert
  Gene/Insert name: nPC Tagged mCherry-NLS
  Species: H. sapiens (human)
  Insert size (bp): 1000
  Promoter: eF1a
  Tag / fusion protein: HSV.NWS.V5 (N terminal on insert); Nuclear Localization Signal (C terminal on insert)
  Cloning method: Restriction Enzyme; 5′ cloning site unknown (unknown if destroyed)
  Sequencing primers: 5′ cctttttgagtttggatcttggttcat
Terms and licenses: Academic/Nonprofit Terms; Industry Terms: Not Available to Industry
Depositor comments: Please visit https://www.biorxiv.org/content/10.1101/2021.07.13.451021v1 for bioRxiv preprint.
How to cite: pLKO_HSV.NWS.V5_mCherry-NLS was a gift from Brian Brown (Addgene plasmid # 178275 ; http://n2t.net/addgene:178275 ; RRID:Addgene_178275)
