[The description below was written by a language model from this plasmid's Addgene catalogue record and pLannotate feature annotations shown in this document.]
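Description:
pLKO_HSV.NWS.V5_mCherry-NLS is a lentiviral transfer plasmid on the pLKO backbone, with a sequenced record of about 8.8 kb. It combines a Cas9 guide RNA expression cassette with a nuclear "protein barcode" (nPC) reporter. It is propagated in E. coli through a high-copy ColE1/pUC-type origin with ampicillin selection (AmpR), and also carries an f1 origin and remnants of a lac/T7/T3 cloning region. The viral portion has an RSV promoter driving a truncated HIV-1 5' LTR, followed by the Ψ packaging signal with a partial gag fragment, the RRE for Rev-dependent nuclear export, a cPPT/CTS, a WPRE, and a second truncated LTR annotated at the 3' end. An SV40 poly(A) signal and SV40 origin lie downstream. This arrangement means the packaging functions must be supplied in trans.

Two expression units sit between the LTRs. A human U6 (Pol III) promoter precedes the S. pyogenes gRNA scaffold, providing a site for cloning an sgRNA; no guide is recorded as being present. Downstream, the EF-1α promoter drives mCherry, which according to the catalogue entry carries an N-terminal combination of three epitope tags (HSV, NWS and V5) and a C-terminal nuclear localization signal. The feature table annotates only the mCherry coding sequence, but the unannotated gaps flanking it are consistent with these additions. The specific epitope combination acts as an antibody-detectable barcode concentrated in the nucleus. Pairing each tag combination with a given guide lets transduced cells be tracked and CRISPR perturbations be read out in situ, which enables spatially resolved CRISPR screens in tissue. No mammalian drug-selection marker is annotated, so mCherry fluorescence and the tags are the only recorded means of identifying transduced cells.
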