Features (pLannotate 1.2.2; 29 found; start..end, strand, type, name):
     27..207     +  LTR            5' LTR (truncated): truncated 5' long terminal repeat (LTR) from HIV-1
    279..400     +  polyA_signal   SV40 poly(A) signal: SV40 polyadenylation signal
    440..575     +  rep_origin     SV40 ori: SV40 origin of replication
    596..614     -  promoter       T7 promoter: promoter for bacteriophage T7 RNA polymerase
    622..777     +  CDS            lacZα (fragment): LacZα fragment of β-galactosidase; lacZ fragment
    782..1210    +  rep_origin     f1 ori (sequence partly withheld): f1 bacteriophage origin of replication; arrow indicates direction of (+) strand synthesis
   1263..1367    +  promoter       AmpR promoter: bla
   1368..2228    +  CDS            AmpR: β-lactamase; bla; confers resistance to ampicillin, carbenicillin, and related antibiotics
   2399..2987    +  rep_origin     ori: high-copy-number ColE1/pMB1/pBR322/pUC origin of replication
   3170..3262    +  CDS            lacI (fragment): lac repressor; lacI; The lac repressor binds to the lac operator to inhibit transcription in E. coli. This inhibition can be relieved by adding lactose or isopropyl-β-D-thiogalactopyranoside (IPTG).
   3275..3296    +  protein_bind   CAP binding site: CAP binding activates transcription in the presence of cAMP. E. coli catabolite activator protein
   3311..3341    +  promoter       lac promoter: promoter for the E. coli lac operon
   3349..3365    +  protein_bind   lac operator: The lac repressor binds to the lac operator to inhibit transcription in E. coli. This inhibition can be relieved by adding lactose or isopropyl-β-D-thiogalactopyranoside (IPTG). lac repressor encoded by lacI
   3410..3428    +  promoter       T3 promoter: promoter for bacteriophage T3 RNA polymerase
   3456..3682    +  promoter       RSV promoter: Rous sarcoma virus enhancer/promoter
   3683..3863    +  LTR            5' LTR (truncated): truncated 5' long terminal repeat (LTR) from HIV-1
   3910..4035    +  misc_feature   HIV-1 Ψ: packaging signal of human immunodeficiency virus type 1
   4019..4382    +  CDS            HIV-1 gag (fragment): gag protein from human immunodeficiency virus 1; gag
   4528..4761    +  misc_feature   RRE: The Rev response element (RRE) of HIV-1 allows for Rev-dependent mRNA export from the nucleus to the cytoplasm.
   5138..5238    +  CDS            Rev (fragment): human immunodeficiency virus 1 (HIV-1) Rev protein; rev; enhances nuclear export of unspliced and incompletely spliced viral mRNAs
   5288..5528    +  promoter       U6 promoter: RNA polymerase III promoter for human U6 snRNA
   5555..5630    +  misc_RNA       gRNA scaffold: guide RNA scaffold for the Streptococcus pyogenes CRISPR/Cas9 system
   5678..5795    +  misc_feature   cPPT/CTS: central polypurine tract and central termination sequence of HIV-1
   5862..5928    +  CDS            small t antigen (fragment): SV40 (simian virus 40) small t antigen
   5935..7113    +  promoter       EF-1α promoter: strong constitutive promoter for human elongation factor EF-1α
   7130..7155    +  misc_feature   MCS (fragment): multiple cloning site
   7321..8028    +  CDS            mCherry: mCherry is a basic (constitutively fluorescent) red fluorescent protein published in 2004, derived from Discosoma sp.. It is reported to be a very rapidly-maturing monomer with low acid sensitivity.
   8098..8686    +  misc_feature   WPRE: woodchuck hepatitis virus posttranscriptional regulatory element
   8691..41      +  CDS            nef (fragment) (across the origin): NEF_HV1LA - Experimental evidence at protein level: Swiss-Prot protein existence level 1. Extracellular Nef protein targets CD4(+) T-lymphocytes for apoptosis by interacting with CXCR4 surface receptors. From Human immunodeficiency virus type 1 group M subtype B (isolate Lai) (HIV-1).
>Addgene plasmid #178275 | pLKO_HSV.NWS.V5_mCherry-NLS | addgene full sequence | sequence record 353135 | Addgene NGS Result
GATAAGATCTGCTTTTTGCTTGTACTGGGTCTCTCTGGTTAGACCAGATCTGAGCCTGGGAGCTCTCTGG
CTAACTAGGGAACCCACTGCTTAAGCCTCAATAAAGCTTGCCTTGAGTGCTTCAAGTAGTGTGTGCCCGT
CTGTTGTGTGACTCTGGTAACTAGAGATCCCTCAGACCCTTTTAGTCAGTGTGGAAAATCTCTAGCAGTA
GTAGTTCATGTCATCTTATTATTCAGTATTTATAACTTGCAAAGAAATGAATATCAGAGAGTGAGAGGAA
CTTGTTTATTGCAGCTTATAATGGTTACAAATAAAGCAATAGCATCACAAATTTCACAAATAAAGCATTT
TTTTCACTGCATTCTAGTTGTGGTTTGTCCAAACTCATCAATGTATCTTATCATGTCTGGCTCTAGCTAT
CCCGCCCCTAACTCCGCCCATCCCGCCCCTAACTCCGCCCAGTTCCGCCCATTCTCCGCCCCATGGCTGA
CTAATTTTTTTTATTTATGCAGAGGCCGAGGCCGCCTCGGCCTCTGAGCTATTCCAGAAGTAGTGAGGAG
GCTTTTTTGGAGGCCTAGGGACGTACCCAATTCGCCCTATAGTGAGTCGTATTACGCGCGCTCACTGGCC
GTCGTTTTACAACGTCGTGACTGGGAAAACCCTGGCGTTACCCAACTTAATCGCCTTGCAGCACATCCCC
CTTTCGCCAGCTGGCGTAATAGCGAAGAGGCCCGCACCGATCGCCCTTCCCAACAGTTGCGCAGCCTGAA
TGGCGAATGGG
[124 nt withheld, positions 782-905]
C
[91 nt withheld, positions 907-997]
A
[49 nt withheld, positions 999-1047]
CCTTTGACGTTGGAGTCCACGTTCTTT
[37 nt withheld, positions 1075-1111]
ACCCTATCTCGGTCTATTCTTTTGATTTATAAGGGATTTTGCCGATTTCGGCCTATTGGTTAAAAAATGA
GCTGATTTAACAAAAATTTAACGCGAATTTTAACAAAATATTAACGCTTACAATTTAGGTGGCACTTTTC
GGGGAAATGTGCGCGGAACCCCTATTTGTTTATTTTTCTAAATACATTCAAATATGTATCCGCTCATGAG
ACAATAACCCTGATAAATGCTTCAATAATATTGAAAAAGGAAGAGTATGAGTATTCAACATTTCCGTGTC
GCCCTTATTCCCTTTTTTGCGGCATTTTGCCTTCCTGTTTTTGCTCACCCAGAAACGCTGGTGAAAGTAA
AAGATGCTGAAGATCAGTTGGGTGCACGAGTGGGTTACATCGAACTGGATCTCAACAGCGGTAAGATCCT
TGAGAGTTTTCGCCCCGAAGAACGTTTTCCAATGATGAGCACTTTTAAAGTTCTGCTATGTGGCGCGGTA
TTATCCCGTATTGACGCCGGGCAAGAGCAACTCGGTCGCCGCATACACTATTCTCAGAATGACTTGGTTG
AGTACTCACCAGTCACAGAAAAGCATCTTACGGATGGCATGACAGTAAGAGAATTATGCAGTGCTGCCAT
AACCATGAGTGATAACACTGCGGCCAACTTACTTCTGACAACGATCGGAGGACCGAAGGAGCTAACCGCT
TTTTTGCACAACATGGGGGATCATGTAACTCGCCTTGATCGTTGGGAACCGGAGCTGAATGAAGCCATAC
CAAACGACGAGCGTGACACCACGATGCCTGTAGCAATGGCAACAACGTTGCGCAAACTATTAACTGGCGA
ACTACTTACTCTAGCTTCCCGGCAACAATTAATAGACTGGATGGAGGCGGATAAAGTTGCAGGACCACTT
CTGCGCTCGGCCCTTCCGGCTGGCTGGTTTATTGCTGATAAATCTGGAGCCGGTGAGCGTGGGTCTCGCG
GTATCATTGCAGCACTGGGGCCAGATGGTAAGCCCTCCCGTATCGTAGTTATCTACACGACGGGGAGTCA
GGCAACTATGGATGAACGAAATAGACAGATCGCTGAGATAGGTGCCTCACTGATTAAGCATTGGTAACTG
TCAGACCAAGTTTACTCATATATACTTTAGATTGATTTAAAACTTCATTTTTAATTTAAAAGGATCTAGG
TGAAGATCCTTTTTGATAATCTCATGACCAAAATCCCTTAACGTGAGTTTTCGTTCCACTGAGCGTCAGA
CCCCGTAGAAAAGATCAAAGGATCTTCTTGAGATCCTTTTTTTCTGCGCGTAATCTGCTGCTTGCAAACA
AAAAAACCACCGCTACCAGCGGTGGTTTGTTTGCCGGATCAAGAGCTACCAACTCTTTTTCCGAAGGTAA
CTGGCTTCAGCAGAGCGCAGATACCAAATACTGTTCTTCTAGTGTAGCCGTAGTTAGGCCACCACTTCAA
GAACTCTGTAGCACCGCCTACATACCTCGCTCTGCTAATCCTGTTACCAGTGGCTGCTGCCAGTGGCGAT
AAGTCGTGTCTTACCGGGTTGGACTCAAGACGATAGTTACCGGATAAGGCGCAGCGGTCGGGCTGAACGG
GGGGTTCGTGCACACAGCCCAGCTTGGAGCGAACGACCTACACCGAACTGAGATACCTACAGCGTGAGCT
ATGAGAAAGCGCCACGCTTCCCGAAGGGAGAAAGGCGGACAGGTATCCGGTAAGCGGCAGGGTCGGAACA
GGAGAGCGCACGAGGGAGCTTCCAGGGGGAAACGCCTGGTATCTTTATAGTCCTGTCGGGTTTCGCCACC
TCTGACTTGAGCGTCGATTTTTGTGATGCTCGTCAGGGGGGCGGAGCCTATGGAAAAACGCCAGCAACGC
GGCCTTTTTACGGTTCCTGGCCTTTTGCTGGCCTTTTGCTCACATGTTCTTTCCTGCGTTATCCCCTGAT
TCTGTGGATAACCGTATTACCGCCTTTGAGTGAGCTGATACCGCTCGCCGCAGCCGAACGACCGAGCGCA
GCGAGTCAGTGAGCGAGGAAGCGGAAGAGCGCCCAATACGCAAACCGCCTCTCCCCGCGCGTTGGCCGAT
TCATTAATGCAGCTGGCACGACAGGTTTCCCGACTGGAAAGCGGGCAGTGAGCGCAACGCAATTAATGTG
AGTTAGCTCACTCATTAGGCACCCCAGGCTTTACACTTTATGCTTCCGGCTCGTATGTTGTGTGGAATTG
TGAGCGGATAACAATTTCACACAGGAAACAGCTATGACCATGATTACGCCAAGCGCGCAATTAACCCTCA
CTAAAGGGAACAAAAGCTGGAGCTGCAAGCTTAATGTAGTCTTATGCAATACTCTTGTAGTCTTGCAACA
TGGTAACGATGAGTTAGCAACATGCCTTACAAGGAGAGAAAAAGCACCGTGCATGGCGATTGGTGGAAGT
AAGGTGGTACGATCGTGCCTTATTAGGAAGGCAACAGACGGGTCTGACATGGATTGGACGAACCACTGAA
TTGCCGCATTGCAGAGATATTGTATTTAAGTGCCTAGCTCGATACATAAACGGGTCTCTCTGGTTAGACC
AGATCTGAGCCTGGGAGCTCTCTGGCTAACTAGGGAACCCACTGCTTAAGCCTCAATAAAGCTTGCCTTG
AGTGCTTCAAGTAGTGTGTGCCCGTCTGTTGTGTGACTCTGGTAACTAGAGATCCCTCAGACCCTTTTAG
TCAGTGTGGAAAATCTCTAGCAGTGGCGCCCGAACAGGGACTTGAAAGCGAAAGGGAAACCAGAGGAGCT
CTCTCGACGCAGGACTCGGCTTGCTGAAGCGCGCACGGCAAGAGGCGAGGGGCGGCGACTGGTGAGTACG
CCAAAAATTTTGACTAGCGGAGGCTAGAAGGAGAGAGATGGGTGCGAGAGCGTCAGTATTAAGCGGGGGA
GAATTAGATCGCGATGGGAAAAAATTCGGTTAAGGCCAGGGGGAAAGAAAAAATATAAATTAAAACATAT
AGTATGGGCAAGCAGGGAGCTAGAACGATTCGCAGTTAATCCTGGCCTGTTAGAAACATCAGAAGGCTGT
AGACAAATACTGGGACAGCTACAACCATCCCTTCAGACAGGATCAGAAGAACTTAGATCATTATATAATA
CAGTAGCAACCCTCTATTGTGTGCATCAAAGGATAGAGATAAAAGACACCAAGGAAGCTTTAGACAAGAT
AGAGGAAGAGCAAAACAAAAGTAAGACCACCGCACAGCAAGCGGCCGCTGATCTTCAGACCTGGAGGAGG
AGATATGAGGGACAATTGGAGAAGTGAATTATATAAATATAAAGTAGTAAAAATTGAACCATTAGGAGTA
GCACCCACCAAGGCAAAGAGAAGAGTGGTGCAGAGAGAAAAAAGAGCAGTGGGAATAGGAGCTTTGTTCC
TTGGGTTCTTGGGAGCAGCAGGAAGCACTATGGGCGCAGCGTCAATGACGCTGACGGTACAGGCCAGACA
ATTATTGTCTGGTATAGTGCAGCAGCAGAACAATTTGCTGAGGGCTATTGAGGCGCAACAGCATCTGTTG
CAACTCACAGTCTGGGGCATCAAGCAGCTCCAGGCAAGAATCCTGGCTGTGGAAAGATACCTAAAGGATC
AACAGCTCCTGGGGATTTGGGGTTGCTCTGGAAAACTCATTTGCACCACTGCTGTGCCTTGGAATGCTAG
TTGGAGTAATAAATCTCTGGAACAGATTTGGAATCACACGACCTGGATGGAGTGGGACAGAGAAATTAAC
AATTACACAAGCTTAATACACTCCTTAATTGAAGAATCGCAAAACCAGCAAGAAAAGAATGAACAAGAAT
TATTGGAATTAGATAAATGGGCAAGTTTGTGGAATTGGTTTAACATAACAAATTGGCTGTGGTATATAAA
ATTATTCATAATGATAGTAGGAGGCTTGGTAGGTTTAAGAATAGTTTTTGCTGTACTTTCTATAGTGAAT
AGAGTTAGGCAGGGATATTCACCATTATCGTTTCAGACCCACCTCCCAACCCCGAGGGGACCCGACAGGC
CCGAAGGAATAGAAGAAGAAGGTGGAGAGAGAGACAGAGACAGATCCATTCGATTAGTGAACGGATCTCG
ACGGTATCGATCACGAGACTAGTATCGAGCGGCCGCCCCCTTCACCGAGGGCCTATTTCCCATGATTCCT
TCATATTTGCATATACGATACAAGGCTGTTAGAGAGATAATTGGAATTAATTTGACTGTAAACACAAAGA
TATTAGTACAAAATACGTGACGTAGAAAGTAATAATTTCTTGGGTAGTTTGCAGTTTTAAAATTATGTTT
TAAAATGGACTATCATATGCTTACCGTAACTTGAAAGTATTTCGATTTCTTGGCTTTATATATCTTGTGG
AAAGGACGAAACACCGGGTCTTCGAGAAGACCTGTTTTAGAGCTAGAAATAGCAAGTTAAAATAAGGCTA
GTCCGTTATCAACTTGAAAAAGTGGCACCGAGTCGGTGCTTTTTTTAATTCTCGACCTCGAGACAAATGG
CAGTATTCATCCACAATTTTAAAAGAAAAGGGGGGATTGGGGGGTACAGTGCAGGGGAAAGAATAGTAGA
CATAATAGCAACAGACATACAAACTAAAGAATTACAAAAACAAATTACAAAAATTCAAAATTTTCGGGTT
TATTACAGGGACAGCAGAGATCCACTTTGGCCGCGGCTCGAGGCGATAAGCTTTGCAAAGATGGATAAAG
TTTTAAACAGAGAGGAATCTTTGCAGCTAATGGACCTTCTAGGTCTTGAAAGGAGTGGGAATTGGCTCCG
GTGCCCGTCAGTGGGCAGAGCGCACATCGCCCACAGTCCCCGAGAAGTTGGGGGGAGGGGTCGGCAATTG
AACCGGTGCCTAGAGAAGGTGGCGCGGGGTAAACTGGGAAAGTGATGTCGTGTACTGGCTCCGCCTTTTT
CCCGAGGGTGGGGGAGAACCGTATATAAGTGCAGTAGTCGCCGTGAACGTTCTTTTTCGCAACGGGTTTG
CCGCCAGAACACAGGTAAGTGCCGTGTGTGGTTCCCGCGGGCCTGGCCTCTTTACGGGTTATGGCCCTTG
CGTGCCTTGAATTACTTCCACCTGGCTGCAGTACGTGATTCTTGATCCCGAGCTTCGGGTTGGAAGTGGG
TGGGAGAGTTCGAGGCCTTGCGCTTAAGGAGCCCCTTCGCCTCGTGCTTGAGTTGAGGCCTGGCCTGGGC
GCTGGGGCCGCCGCGTGCGAATCTGGTGGCACCTTCGCGCCTGTCTCGCTGCTTTCGATAAGTCTCTAGC
CATTTAAAATTTTTGATGACCTGCTGCGACGCTTTTTTTCTGGCAAGATAGTCTTGTAAATGCGGGCCAA
GATCTGCACACTGGTATTTCGGTTTTTGGGGCCGCGGGCGGCGACGGGGCCCGTGCGTCCCAGCGCACAT
GTTCGGCGAGGCGGGGCCTGCGAGCGCGGCCACCGAGAATCGGACGGGGGTAGTCTCAAGCTGGCCGGCC
TGCTCTGGTGCCTGGCCTCGCGCCGCCGTGTATCGCCCCGCCCTGGGCGGCAAGGCTGGCCCGGTCGGCA
CCAGTTGCGTGAGCGGAAAGATGGCCGCTTCCCGGCCCTGCTGCAGGGAGCTCAAAATGGAGGACGCGGC
GCTCGGGAGAGCGGGCGGGTGAGTCACCCACACAAAGGAAAAGGGCCTTTCCGTCCTCAGCCGTCGCTTC
ATGTGACTCCACGGAGTACCGGGCGCCGTCCAGGCACCTCGATTAGTTCTCGAGCTTTTGGAGTACGTCG
TCTTTAGGTTGGGGGGAGGGGTTTTATGCGATGGAGTTTCCCCACACTGAGTGGGTGGAGACTGAAGTTA
GGCCAGCTTGGCACTTGATGTAATTCTCCTTGGAATTTGCCCTTTTTGAGTTTGGATCTTGGTTCATTCT
CAAGCCTCAGACAGTGGTTCAAAGTTTTTTTCTTCCATTTCAGGTGTCGTGAGGAATTCTGCAGTCGATC
GACGGTACCGCGGGCCCGGGATCCACGGTCGCCACCATGGGCCAGCCCGAGCTGGCCCCCGAGGACCCCG
AGGACGGAGGAGGCGGGGGAGGGAACTGGTCCCACCCCCAATTCGAGAAAGGAGGAGGCGGGGGAGGGGG
CAAACCAATTCCAAACCCACTGCTGGGACTGGATTCCACAGGCATGCTGATGGTGAGCAAGGGCGAGGAG
GATAACATGGCCATCATCAAGGAGTTCATGCGCTTCAAGGTGCACATGGAGGGCTCCGTGAACGGCCACG
AGTTCGAGATCGAGGGCGAGGGCGAGGGCCGCCCCTACGAGGGCACCCAGACCGCCAAGCTGAAGGTGAC
CAAGGGTGGCCCCCTGCCCTTCGCCTGGGACATCCTGTCCCCTCAGTTCATGTACGGCTCCAAGGCCTAC
GTGAAGCACCCCGCCGACATCCCCGACTACTTGAAGCTGTCCTTCCCCGAGGGCTTCAAGTGGGAGCGCG
TGATGAACTTCGAGGACGGCGGCGTGGTGACCGTGACCCAGGACTCCTCCCTGCAGGACGGCGAGTTCAT
CTACAAGGTGAAGCTGCGCGGCACCAACTTCCCCTCCGACGGCCCCGTAATGCAGAAGAAGACCATGGGC
TGGGAGGCCTCCTCCGAGCGGATGTACCCCGAGGACGGCGCCCTGAAGGGCGAGATCAAGCAGAGGCTGA
AGCTGAAGGACGGCGGCCACTACGACGCTGAGGTCAAGACCACCTACAAGGCCAAGAAGCCCGTGCAGCT
GCCCGGCGCCTACAACGTCAACATCAAGTTGGACATCACCTCCCACAACGAGGACTACACCATCGTGGAA
CAGTACGAACGCGCCGAGGGCCGCCACTCCACCGGCGGCATGGACGAGCTGTACAAGAAACGGCCAGCCG
AGGATATGGAGGAAGAACAAGCCTTTAAACGATCTCGATAAAGCGGCCGCGTCGACAATCAACCTCTGGA
TTACAAAATTTGTGAAAGATTGACTGGTATTCTTAACTATGTTGCTCCTTTTACGCTATGTGGATACGCT
GCTTTAATGCCTTTGTATCATGCTATTGCTTCCCGTATGGCTTTCATTTTCTCCTCCTTGTATAAATCCT
GGTTGCTGTCTCTTTATGAGGAGTTGTGGCCCGTTGTCAGGCAACGTGGCGTGGTGTGCACTGTGTTTGC
TGACGCAACCCCCACTGGTTGGGGCATTGCCACCACCTGTCAGCTCCTTTCCGGGACTTTCGCTTTCCCC
CTCCCTATTGCCACGGCGGAACTCATCGCCGCCTGCCTTGCCCGCTGCTGGACAGGGGCTCGGCTGTTGG
GCACTGACAATTCCGTGGTGTTGTCGGGGAAGCTGACGTCCTTTCCATGGCTGCTCGCCTGTGTTGCCAC
CTGGATTCTGCGCGGGACGTCCTTCTGCTACGTCCCTTCGGCCCTCAATCCAGCGGACCTTCCTTCCCGC
GGCCTGCTGCCGGCTCTGCGGCCTCTTCCGCATCTTCGCCTTCGCCCTCAGACGAGTCGGATCTCCCTTT
GGGCCGCCTCCCCGCCTGGGTACCTTTAAGACCAATGACTTACAAGGCAGCTGTAGATCTTAGCCACTTT
TTAAAAGAAAAGGGGGGACTGGAAGGGCTAATTCACTCCCAACGAA
